Addgene plasmid #210315: NSP3-FR-2Strep
Purpose: Expresses SARS-CoV-2 NSP3 in mammalian cells
Depositing lab: Michele Pagano. Depositing organization: NYU Grossman School of Medicine. Publication: The REEP5/TRAM1 complex binds SARS-CoV-2 NSP3 and promotes virus replication. Li J, Gui Q, Liang FX, Sall J, Zhang Q, Duan Y, Dhabaria A, Askenazi M, Ueberheide B, Stapleford KA, Pagano M. J Virol. 2023 Sep 28:e0050723. doi: 10.1128/jvi.00507-23. PubMed 37768083.
Backbone
  Vector backbone: PcDNA3.1
  Backbone size w/o insert (bp): 6000
  Total vector size (bp): 11400
  Vector type: Mammalian Expression
Growth in bacteria
  Bacterial resistance: Ampicillin, 100 μg/mL
  Growth temperature: 37°C
  Growth strain: DH5alpha
  Copy number: High Copy
Gene/Insert
  Gene/Insert name: NSP3 (alt name: PLPRO)
  Species: SARS-CoV-2
  Insert size (bp): 6000
  Entrez Gene: ORF1ab (a.k.a. GU280_gp01)
  Tag / fusion protein: 2Strep (C terminal on insert)
  Cloning method: Ligation Independent Cloning
  Sequencing primers: 5′ CMV-F; 3′ BGHR
Resource information
  A portion of this plasmid was derived from a plasmid made by: Fritz Roth, Addgene plasmid #154402
Terms and licenses: Academic/Nonprofit Terms; Industry Terms: Not Available to Industry
How to cite: NSP3-FR-2Strep was a gift from Michele Pagano (Addgene plasmid # 210315 ; http://n2t.net/addgene:210315 ; RRID:Addgene_210315)
