[The description below was written by a language model from this plasmid's Addgene catalogue record and pLannotate feature annotations shown in this document.]
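Description:
NSP3-FR-2Strep is a mammalian expression plasmid of about 11.4 kb, built on a pcDNA3.1 backbone, that produces SARS-CoV-2 non-structural protein 3 (NSP3, which contains the papain-like protease, PLpro) in transfected cells. It is maintained in E. coli through a high-copy ColE1/pUC-type origin and an ampicillin resistance gene (β-lactamase) driven by its own promoter. An f1 origin is also present. For mammalian cells the backbone carries a neomycin/kanamycin phosphotransferase cassette under the SV40 early promoter with an SV40 polyadenylation signal, which in principle allows G418 selection of stable transfectants.

The expression cassette consists of the human cytomegalovirus immediate-early enhancer and promoter, followed by a T7 promoter and then a roughly 5.8 kb open reading frame. The annotation software matches this frame to a fragment of the SARS-CoV-2 replicase polyprotein 1a, consistent with the NSP3 region of ORF1ab; the functional text attached to that hit refers to another cleavage product of the same polyprotein and does not describe this insert. Two copies of Strep-tag II lie downstream of the coding region, matching the C-terminal 2Strep tag in the catalogue, and transcription ends at the bovine growth hormone polyadenylation signal. A residual attL1 fragment just upstream of the insert fits the catalogue note that part of the plasmid derives from an earlier plasmid, apparently a Gateway-type clone, although the insert was assembled here by ligation-independent cloning.

The tandem Strep tag permits affinity capture of NSP3 on Strep-Tactin resin. This suits the construct for identifying host binding partners, in line with the associated study of a host protein complex that binds NSP3.
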