Features (pLannotate 1.2.2; 24 found; start..end, strand, type, name):
     27..79      -  misc_feature   bom (fragment): basis of mobility region from pBR322
    234..613     +  enhancer       CMV enhancer: human cytomegalovirus immediate early enhancer
    614..817     +  promoter       CMV promoter: human cytomegalovirus (CMV) immediate early promoter
    813..846     +  LTR            5' LTR (truncated) (fragment): truncated 5' long terminal repeat (LTR) from HIV-1
    862..880     +  promoter       T7 promoter: promoter for bacteriophage T7 RNA polymerase
    912..933     +  protein_bind   attL1 (fragment): mutant version of attL; recombination site for the Gateway® LR reaction LR Clonase™
    936..6776    +  CDS            R1A_SARS2 (fragment) (sequence partly withheld): Experimental evidence at protein level: Swiss-Prot protein existence level 1. [Non-structural protein 10]: Plays a pivotal role in viral transcription by stimulating both nsp14 3'-5' exoribonuclease and nsp16 2'-O-methyltransferase activities. Therefore plays an essential role in viral mRNAs cap methylation. From Severe acute respiratory syndrome coronavirus 2 (2019-nCoV) (SARS-CoV-2).
   6867..6886    +  CDS            Strep-Tag II (fragment): peptide that binds Strep-Tactin®, an engineered form of streptavidin
   6915..6934    +  CDS            Strep-Tag II (fragment): peptide that binds Strep-Tactin®, an engineered form of streptavidin
   6969..6987    -  promoter       SP6 promoter: promoter for bacteriophage SP6 RNA polymerase
   7013..7237    +  polyA_signal   bGH poly(A) signal: bovine growth hormone polyadenylation signal
   7241..7262    +  promoter       SV40 promoter (fragment): SV40 enhancer and early promoter
   7283..7711    +  rep_origin     f1 ori (sequence partly withheld): f1 bacteriophage origin of replication; arrow indicates direction of (+) strand synthesis
   7725..8054    +  promoter       SV40 promoter: SV40 enhancer and early promoter
   8121..8912    +  CDS            neo: KKA2_KLEPN - Also known as kan, nptII. Experimental evidence at protein level: Swiss-Prot protein existence level 1. Resistance to kanamycin, neomycin, paromomycin, ribostamycin, butirosin and gentamicin B. From Klebsiella pneumoniae.
   8936..9094    +  CDS            ble (fragment): BLE_KLEPN - Experimental evidence at protein level: Swiss-Prot protein existence level 1. Binding protein with a strong affinity to the bleomycin family of antibiotics. Binds to CL990; an antimitotic-antibiotic compound. From Klebsiella pneumoniae.
   9089..9210    +  polyA_signal   SV40 poly(A) signal: SV40 polyadenylation signal
   9281..9303    -  protein_bind   lac operator (fragment): The lac repressor binds to the lac operator to inhibit transcription in E. coli. This inhibition can be relieved by adding lactose or isopropyl-β-D-thiogalactopyranoside (IPTG). lac repressor encoded by lacI
   9307..9337    -  promoter       lac promoter: promoter for the E. coli lac operon
   9352..9373    -  protein_bind   CAP binding site: CAP binding activates transcription in the presence of cAMP. E. coli catabolite activator protein
   9386..9478    -  CDS            lacI (fragment): lac repressor; lacI; The lac repressor binds to the lac operator to inhibit transcription in E. coli. This inhibition can be relieved by adding lactose or isopropyl-β-D-thiogalactopyranoside (IPTG).
   9661..10249   -  rep_origin     ori: high-copy-number ColE1/pMB1/pBR322/pUC origin of replication
  10420..11280   -  CDS            AmpR: β-lactamase; bla; confers resistance to ampicillin, carbenicillin, and related antibiotics
  11281..11385   -  promoter       AmpR promoter: bla
>Addgene plasmid #210315 | NSP3-FR-2Strep | addgene full sequence | sequence record 417461 | Addgene NGS Result
ACGGATCGGGAGATCTCCCGATCCCCTATGGTGCACTCTCAGTACAATCTGCTCTGATGCCGCATAGTTA
AGCCAGTATCTGCTCCCTGCTTGTGTGTTGGAGGTCGCTGAGTAGTGCGCGAGCAAAATTTAAGCTACAA
CAAGGCAAGGCTTGACCGACAATTGCATGAAGAATCTGCTTAGGGTTAGGCGTTTTGCGCTGCTTCGCGA
TGTACGGGCCAGATATACGCGTTGACATTGATTATTGACTAGTTATTAATAGTAATCAATTACGGGGTCA
TTAGTTCATAGCCCATATATGGAGTTCCGCGTTACATAACTTACGGTAAATGGCCCGCCTGGCTGACCGC
CCAACGACCCCCGCCCATTGACGTCAATAATGACGTATGTTCCCATAGTAACGCCAATAGGGACTTTCCA
TTGACGTCAATGGGTGGAGTATTTACGGTAAACTGCCCACTTGGCAGTACATCAAGTGTATCATATGCCA
AGTACGCCCCCTATTGACGTCAATGACGGTAAATGGCCCGCCTGGCATTATGCCCAGTACATGACCTTAT
GGGACTTTCCTACTTGGCAGTACATCTACGTATTAGTCATCGCTATTACCATGGTGATGCGGTTTTGGCA
GTACATCAATGGGCGTGGATAGCGGTTTGACTCACGGGGATTTCCAAGTCTCCACCCCATTGACGTCAAT
GGGAGTTTGTTTTGGCACCAAAATCAACGGGACTTTCCAAAATGTCGTAACAACTCCGCCCCATTGACGC
AAATGGGCGGTAGGCGTGTACGGTGGGAGGTCTATATAAGCAGAGCTCTCTGGCTAACTAGAGAACCCAC
TGCTTACTGGCTTATCGAAATTAATACGACTCACTATAGGGAGACCCAAGCTTGGTACCGAGCTCGGATC
CATGCCAACTTTGTACAAAAAAGTTGGCATGGCCCCTACCAAGGTGACCTTCGGAGACGACACCGTGATC
GAGGTGCAGGGTTACAAGAGCGTGAACATCACCTTCGAGCTGGACGAACGCATCGACAAGGTGCTGAACG
AAAAGTGCTCCGCTTACACCGTGGAGCTGGGCACCGAGGTGAACGAATTCGCCTGCGTGGTGGCCGACGC
TGTGATCAAGACCCTGCAGCCAGTGTCCGAACTGCTGACCCCTCTGGGTATCGACCTGGACGAGTGGTCT
ATGGCTACCTACTACCTGTTCGACGAGAGCGGCGAATTCAAGCTGGCCTCTCACATGTACTGCAGCTTCT
ACCCTCCCGACGAAGACGAGGAAGAGGGTGACTGCGAAGAGGAAGAGTTCGAGCCTTCCACTCAGTACGA
GTACGGCACCGAAGACGACTACCAGGGCAAGCCTCTGGAATTCGGAGCCACCTCTGCCGCTCTGCAGCCT
GAAGAGGAACAGGAGGAAGACTGGCTGGACGACGACTCCCAGCAGACCGTGGGTCAGCAGGACGGCTCTG
AAGACAACCAGACCACCACCATCCAGACCATCGTGGAGGTGCAGCCTCAGCTGGAGATGGAACTGACCCC
AGTGGTGCAGACCATCGAG
[501 nt withheld, positions 1560-2060]
GAGATGAAGTCCGAAAAGCAGGTGGAGCAGAAGATCGCCGAGATCCCCAAGGAGGAAGTGAAGCCTTTCA
TCACCGAATCTAAGCCCAGCGTGGAGCAGAGAAAGCAGGACGACAAGAAGATCAAGGCCTGCGTGGAGGA
AGTGACCACCACCCTGGAGGAAACCAAGTTCCTGACCGAGAACCTGCTGCTGTACATCGACATCAACGGC
AACCTGCACCCTGACTCCGCTACCCTGGTGTCTGACATCGACATCACCTTCCTGAAGAAGGACGCCCCCT
ACATCGTGGGCGACGTGGTGCAGGAAGGAGTGCTGACCGCTGTGGTCATCCCTACCAAGAAGGCCGGTGG
CACCACCGAGATGCTGGCCAAGGCTCTGCGTAAGGTGCCAACCGACAACTACATCACCACCTACCCCGGT
CAGGGCCTGAACGGTTACACCGTGGAGGAAGCTAAGACCGTGCTGAAGAAGTGCAAGTCTGCCTTCTACA
TCCTGCCCTCCATCATCTCTAACGAGAAGCAGGAAATCCTGGGCACCGTGAGCTGGAACCTGCGCGAAAT
GCTGGCCCACGCTGAGGAAACCAGGAAGCTGATGCCCGTGTGCGTGGAGACCAAGGCCATCGTGAGCACC
ATCCAGAGAAAGTACAAGGGCATCAAGATCCAGGAGGGTGTGGTGGACTACGGCGCTCGTTTCTACTTCT
ACACCTCCAAGACCACCGTGGCCTCTCTGATCAACACCCTGAACGACCTGAACGAGACCCTGGTGACCAT
GCCACTGGGATACGTGACCCACGGTCTGAACCTGGAGGAAGCCGCTAGATACATGCGTTCCCTGAAGGTG
CCTGCTACCGTGAGCGTGAGCAGCCCTGACGCTGTGACCGCCTACAACGGATACCTGACCTCCTCTAGCA
AGACCCCTGAGGAACACTTCATCGAAACCATCAGCCTGGCCGGTTCCTACAAGGACTGGTCTTACAGCGG
ACAGTCCACCCAGCTGGGCATCGAGTTCCTGAAGCGCGGAGACAAGAGCGTGTACTACACCTCCAACCCA
ACCACCTTCCACCTGGACGGTGAAGTGATCACCTTCGACAACCTGAAGACCCTGCTGTCTCTGCGCGAGG
TGAGGACCATCAAGGTGTTCACCACCGTGGACAACATCAACCTGCACACCCAGGTGGTGGACATGAGCAT
GACCTACGGACAGCAGTTCGGTCCTACCTACCTGGACGGAGCTGACGTGACCAAGATCAAGCCACACAAC
TCCCACGAGGGCAAGACCTTCTACGTGCTGCCTAACGATGACACCCTGAGAGTGGAGGCTTTCGAATACT
ACCACACCACCGACCCATCCTTCCTGGGCAGGTACATGTCTGCCCTGAACCACACCAAGAAGTGGAAGTA
CCCCCAGGTGAACGGACTGACCAGCATCAAGTGGGCCGACAACAACTGCTACCTGGCCACCGCTCTGCTG
ACCCTGCAGCAGATCGAACTGAAGTTCAACCCACCCGCTCTGCAGGACGCTTACTACAGAGCCCGTGCTG
GCGAGGCCGCTAACTTCTGCGCTCTGATCCTGGCCTACTGCAACAAGACCGTGGGCGAACTGGGAGACGT
GAGAGAGACCATGAGCTACCTGTTCCAGCACGCCAACCTGGACTCCTGCAAGCGTGTGCTGAACGTGGTG
TGCAAGACCTGCGGCCAGCAGCAGACCACCCTGAAGGGAGTGGAAGCTGTGATGTACATGGGTACCCTGT
CCTACGAGCAGTTCAAGAAGGGCGTGCAGATCCCTTGCACCTGCGGAAAGCAGGCCACCAAGTACCTGGT
GCAGCAGGAAAGCCCATTCGTGATGATGTCCGCTCCTCCAGCCCAGTACGAACTGAAGCACGGCACCTTC
ACCTGCGCTTCCGAGTACACCGGCAACTACCAGTGCGGACACTACAAGCACATCACCTCTAAGGAGACCC
TGTACTGCATCGACGGAGCCCTGCTGACCAAGTCCTCTGAATACAAGGGTCCCATCACCGACGTGTTCTA
CAAGGAGAACAGCTACACCACCACCATCAAGCCCGTGACCTACAAGCTGGACGGCGTGGTGTGCACCGAA
ATCGACCCTAAGCTGGACAACTACTACAAGAAGGACAACTCTTACTTCACCGAGCAGCCTATCGACCTGG
TGCCAAACCAGCCCTACCCTAACGCCAGCTTCGACAACTTCAAGTTCGTGTGCGACAACATCAAGTTCGC
TGACGACCTGAACCAGCTGACCGGATACAAGAAGCCTGCCTCTAGAGAGCTGAAGGTGACCTTCTTCCCA
GACCTGAACGGCGACGTGGTGGCTATCGACTACAAGCACTACACCCCAAGCTTCAAGAAGGGAGCCAAGC
TGCTGCACAAGCCCATCGTGTGGCACGTGAACAACGCTACCAACAAGGCCACCTACAAGCCTAACACCTG
GTGCATCCGTTGCCTGTGGTCTACCAAGCCAGTGGAAACCTCCAACTCTTTCGACGTGCTGAAGAGCGAG
GACGCTCAGGGCATGGACAACCTGGCCTGCGAAGACCTGAAGCCCGTGAGCGAGGAAGTGGTGGAGAACC
CAACCATCCAGAAGGACGTGCTGGAATGCAACGTGAAGACCACCGAGGTGGTGGGAGACATCATCCTGAA
GCCAGCTAACAACAGCCTGAAGATCACCGAGGAAGTGGGTCACACCGACCTGATGGCCGCTTACGTGGAC
AACAGCTCCCTGACCATCAAGAAGCCCAACGAGCTGAGCAGGGTGCTGGGTCTGAAGACCCTGGCTACTC
ACGGTCTGGCTGCTGTGAACTCTGTGCCATGGGACACCATCGCTAACTACGCCAAGCCTTTCCTGAACAA
GGTGGTGTCCACCACCACCAACATCGTGACCAGATGTCTGAACCGCGTGTGCACCAACTACATGCCCTAC
TTCTTCACCCTGCTGCTGCAGCTGTGCACCTTCACCAGAAGCACCAACTCCCGTATCAAGGCTAGCATGC
CTACCACCATCGCCAAGAACACCGTGAAGAGCGTGGGAAAGTTCTGCCTGGAGGCTTCCTTCAACTACCT
GAAGTCTCCAAACTTCAGCAAGCTGATCAACATCATCATCTGGTTCCTGCTGCTCTCCGTGTGCCTGGGT
TCCCTGATCTACTCTACCGCCGCTCTGGGAGTGCTGATGTCTAACCTGGGTATGCCTAGCTACTGCACTG
GTTACAGAGAGGGATACCTGAACAGCACCAACGTGACCATCGCCACCTACTGCACCGGCAGCATCCCATG
CTCCGTGTGCCTGTCTGGACTGGACAGCCTGGACACCTACCCCTCCCTGGAAACCATCCAGATCACCATC
TCTAGCTTCAAGTGGGACCTGACCGCCTTCGGTCTGGTGGCTGAGTGGTTCCTGGCCTACATCCTGTTCA
CCAGGTTCTTCTACGTGCTGGGCCTGGCCGCTATCATGCAGCTGTTCTTCTCCTACTTCGCTGTGCACTT
CATCAGCAACTCCTGGCTGATGTGGCTGATCATCAACCTGGTGCAGATGGCTCCCATCTCTGCCATGGTG
CGCATGTACATCTTCTTCGCCAGCTTCTACTACGTGTGGAAGTCCTACGTGCACGTGGTGGACGGTTGCA
ACTCCTCTACCTGCATGATGTGCTACAAGCGCAACAGGGCTACCAGGGTGGAGTGCACCACCATCGTGAA
CGGCGTGCGCAGGTCCTTCTACGTGTACGCCAACGGCGGCAAGGGATTCTGCAAGCTGCACAACTGGAAC
TGCGTGAACTGCGACACCTTCTGCGCTGGCTCCACCTTCATCTCTGACGAGGTGGCCAGAGACCTGAGCC
TGCAGTTCAAGCGTCCAATCAACCCCACCGACCAGAGCTCCTACATCGTGGACTCTGTGACCGTGAAGAA
CGGTAGCATCCACCTGTACTTCGACAAGGCTGGCCAGAAGACCTACGAGCGCCACTCTCTGAGCCACTTC
GTGAACCTGGACAACCTGAGGGCCAACAACACCAAGGGCAGCCTGCCTATCAACGTGATCGTGTTCGACG
GAAAGTCCAAGTGCGAGGAATCTAGCGCCAAGTCCGCCAGCGTGTACTACAGCCAGCTGATGTGCCAGCC
AATCCTGCTGCTGGACCAGGCTCTGGTGTCTGACGTGGGAGACAGCGCCGAAGTGGCCGTGAAGATGTTC
GACGCCTACGTGAACACCTTCTCCTCTACCTTCAACGTGCCTATGGAGAAGCTGAAGACCCTGGTGGCTA
CTGCTGAGGCTGAACTGGCTAAGAACGTGTCCCTGGACAACGTGCTGAGCACCTTCATCTCCGCCGCTAG
GCAGGGTTTCGTGGACTCTGACGTGGAAACCAAAGACGTGGTGGAGTGCCTGAAGCTGTCTCACCAGAGC
GACATCGAAGTGACCGGCGACTCCTGCAACAACTACATGCTGACCTACAACAAGGTGGAGAACATGACCC
CAAGAGACCTGGGAGCTTGCATCGACTGCTCCGCCCGTCACATCAACGCTCAGGTGGCCAAGTCTCACAA
CATCGCCCTGATCTGGAACGTGAAGGACTTCATGAGCCTGTCCGAGCAGCTGCGCAAGCAGATCAGGAGC
GCCGCTAAGAAGAACAACCTGCCCTTCAAGCTGACCTGCGCTACCACCAGACAGGTGGTGAACGTGGTGA
CCACCAAGATCGCCCTGAAGGGCGGAGAATTCGCCGCCACCATGGCGGCCGCCAGCTGGAGCCACCCTCA
GTTCGAGAAGGGAGGAGGAAGCGGCGGAGGCAGCGGAGGAGGAAGCTGGAGCCACCCGCAGTTCGAGAAA
TGACTCGAGCATGCATCTAGAGGCTGGAGCCACCCGCAGTTCGAGAAATGACTCGAGCATGCATCTAGAG
GGCCCTATTCTATAGTGTCACCTAAATGCTAGAGCTCGCTGATCAGCCTCGACTGTGCCTTCTAGTTGCC
AGCCATCTGTTGTTTGCCCCTCCCCCGTGCCTTCCTTGACCCTGGAAGGTGCCACTCCCACTGTCCTTTC
CTAATAAAATGAGGAAATTGCATCGCATTGTCTGAGTAGGTGTCATTCTATTCTGGGGGGTGGGGTGGGG
CAGGACAGCAAGGGGGAGGATTGGGAAGACAATAGCAGGCATGCTGGGGATGCGGTGGGCTCTATGGCTT
CTGAGGCGGAAAGAACCAGCTGGGGCTCTAGGGGGTATCCCC
[124 nt withheld, positions 7283-7406]
C
[91 nt withheld, positions 7408-7498]
A
[49 nt withheld, positions 7500-7548]
CCTTTGACGTTGGAGTCCACGTTCTTT
[37 nt withheld, positions 7576-7612]
ACCCTATCTCGGTCTATTCTTTTGATTTATAAGGGATTTTGCCGATTTCGGCCTATTGGTTAAAAAATGA
GCTGATTTAACAAAAATTTAACGCGAATTAATTCTGTGGAATGTGTGTCAGTTAGGGTGTGGAAAGTCCC
CAGGCTCCCCAGCAGGCAGAAGTATGCAAAGCATGCATCTCAATTAGTCAGCAACCAGGTGTGGAAAGTC
CCCAGGCTCCCCAGCAGGCAGAAGTATGCAAAGCATGCATCTCAATTAGTCAGCAACCATAGTCCCGCCC
CTAACTCCGCCCATCCCGCCCCTAACTCCGCCCAGTTCCGCCCATTCTCCGCCCCATGGCTGACTAATTT
TTTTTATTTATGCAGAGGCCGAGGCCGCCTCTGCCTCTGAGCTATTCCAGAAGTAGTGAGGAGGCTTTTT
TGGAGGCCTAGGCTTTTGCAAAAAGCTCCCGGGAGCTTGTATATCCATTTTCGGATCTGATCAAGAGACA
GGATGAGGATCGTTTCGCATGATTGAACAAGATGGATTGCACGCAGGTTCTCCGGCCGCTTGGGTGGAGA
GGCTATTCGGCTATGACTGGGCACAACAGACAATCGGCTGCTCTGATGCCGCCGTGTTCCGGCTGTCAGC
GCAGGGGCGCCCGGTTCTTTTTGTCAAGACCGACCTGTCCGGTGCCCTGAATGAACTGCAGGACGAGGCA
GCGCGGCTATCGTGGCTGGCCACGACGGGCGTTCCTTGCGCAGCTGTGCTCGACGTTGTCACTGAAGCGG
GAAGGGACTGGCTGCTATTGGGCGAAGTGCCGGGGCAGGATCTCCTGTCATCTCACCTTGCTCCTGCCGA
GAAAGTATCCATCATGGCTGATGCAATGCGGCGGCTGCATACGCTTGATCCGGCTACCTGCCCATTCGAC
CACCAAGCGAAACATCGCATCGAGCGAGCACGTACTCGGATGGAAGCCGGTCTTGTCGATCAGGATGATC
TGGACGAAGAGCATCAGGGGCTCGCGCCAGCCGAACTGTTCGCCAGGCTCAAGGCGCGCATGCCCGACGG
CGAGGATCTCGTCGTGACCCATGGCGATGCCTGCTTGCCGAATATCATGGTGGAAAATGGCCGCTTTTCT
GGATTCATCGACTGTGGCCGGCTGGGTGTGGCGGACCGCTATCAGGACATAGCGTTGGCTACCCGTGATA
TTGCTGAAGAGCTTGGCGGCGAATGGGCTGACCGCTTCCTCGTGCTTTACGGTATCGCCGCTCCCGATTC
GCAGCGCATCGCCTTCTATCGCCTTCTTGACGAGTTCTTCTGAGCGGGACTCTGGGGTTCGAAATGACCG
ACCAAGCGACGCCCAACCTGCCATCACGAGATTTCGATTCCACCGCCGCCTTCTATGAAAGGTTGGGCTT
CGGAATCGTTTTCCGGGACGCCGGCTGGATGATCCTCCAGCGCGGGGATCTCATGCTGGAGTTCTTCGCC
CACCCCAACTTGTTTATTGCAGCTTATAATGGTTACAAATAAAGCAATAGCATCACAAATTTCACAAATA
AAGCATTTTTTTCACTGCATTCTAGTTGTGGTTTGTCCAAACTCATCAATGTATCTTATCATGTCTGTAT
ACCGTCGACCTCTAGCTAGAGCTTGGCGTAATCATGGTCATAGCTGTTTCCTGTGTGAAATTGTTATCCG
CTCACAATTCCACACAACATACGAGCCGGAAGCATAAAGTGTAAAGCCTGGGGTGCCTAATGAGTGAGCT
AACTCACATTAATTGCGTTGCGCTCACTGCCCGCTTTCCAGTCGGGAAACCTGTCGTGCCAGCTGCATTA
ATGAATCGGCCAACGCGCGGGGAGAGGCGGTTTGCGTATTGGGCGCTCTTCCGCTTCCTCGCTCACTGAC
TCGCTGCGCTCGGTCGTTCGGCTGCGGCGAGCGGTATCAGCTCACTCAAAGGCGGTAATACGGTTATCCA
CAGAATCAGGGGATAACGCAGGAAAGAACATGTGAGCAAAAGGCCAGCAAAAGGCCAGGAACCGTAAAAA
GGCCGCGTTGCTGGCGTTTTTCCATAGGCTCCGCCCCCCTGACGAGCATCACAAAAATCGACGCTCAAGT
CAGAGGTGGCGAAACCCGACAGGACTATAAAGATACCAGGCGTTTCCCCCTGGAAGCTCCCTCGTGCGCT
CTCCTGTTCCGACCCTGCCGCTTACCGGATACCTGTCCGCCTTTCTCCCTTCGGGAAGCGTGGCGCTTTC
TCATAGCTCACGCTGTAGGTATCTCAGTTCGGTGTAGGTCGTTCGCTCCAAGCTGGGCTGTGTGCACGAA
CCCCCCGTTCAGCCCGACCGCTGCGCCTTATCCGGTAACTATCGTCTTGAGTCCAACCCGGTAAGACACG
ACTTATCGCCACTGGCAGCAGCCACTGGTAACAGGATTAGCAGAGCGAGGTATGTAGGCGGTGCTACAGA
GTTCTTGAAGTGGTGGCCTAACTACGGCTACACTAGAAGAACAGTATTTGGTATCTGCGCTCTGCTGAAG
CCAGTTACCTTCGGAAAAAGAGTTGGTAGCTCTTGATCCGGCAAACAAACCACCGCTGGTAGCGGTGGTT
TTTTTGTTTGCAAGCAGCAGATTACGCGCAGAAAAAAAGGATCTCAAGAAGATCCTTTGATCTTTTCTAC
GGGGTCTGACGCTCAGTGGAACGAAAACTCACGTTAAGGGATTTTGGTCATGAGATTATCAAAAAGGATC
TTCACCTAGATCCTTTTAAATTAAAAATGAAGTTTTAAATCAATCTAAAGTATATATGAGTAAACTTGGT
CTGACAGTTACCAATGCTTAATCAGTGAGGCACCTATCTCAGCGATCTGTCTATTTCGTTCATCCATAGT
TGCCTGACTCCCCGTCGTGTAGATAACTACGATACGGGAGGGCTTACCATCTGGCCCCAGTGCTGCAATG
ATACCGCGAGACCCACGCTCACCGGCTCCAGATTTATCAGCAATAAACCAGCCAGCCGGAAGGGCCGAGC
GCAGAAGTGGTCCTGCAACTTTATCCGCCTCCATCCAGTCTATTAATTGTTGCCGGGAAGCTAGAGTAAG
TAGTTCGCCAGTTAATAGTTTGCGCAACGTTGTTGCCATTGCTACAGGCATCGTGGTGTCACGCTCGTCG
TTTGGTATGGCTTCATTCAGCTCCGGTTCCCAACGATCAAGGCGAGTTACATGATCCCCCATGTTGTGCA
AAAAAGCGGTTAGCTCCTTCGGTCCTCCGATCGTTGTCAGAAGTAAGTTGGCCGCAGTGTTATCACTCAT
GGTTATGGCAGCACTGCATAATTCTCTTACTGTCATGCCATCCGTAAGATGCTTTTCTGTGACTGGTGAG
TACTCAACCAAGTCATTCTGAGAATAGTGTATGCGGCGACCGAGTTGCTCTTGCCCGGCGTCAATACGGG
ATAATACCGCGCCACATAGCAGAACTTTAAAAGTGCTCATCATTGGAAAACGTTCTTCGGGGCGAAAACT
CTCAAGGATCTTACCGCTGTTGAGATCCAGTTCGATGTAACCCACTCGTGCACCCAACTGATCTTCAGCA
TCTTTTACTTTCACCAGCGTTTCTGGGTGAGCAAAAACAGGAAGGCAAAATGCCGCAAAAAAGGGAATAA
GGGCGACACGGAAATGTTGAATACTCATACTCTTCCTTTTTCAATATTATTGAAGCATTTATCAGGGTTA
TTGTCTCATGAGCGGATACATATTTGAATGTATTTAGAAAAATAAACAAATAGGGGTTCCGCGCACATTT
CCCCGAAAAGTGCCACCTGACGTCG
